>Addgene plasmid #68587 | pMpGWB133 | depositor full sequence | sequence record 135400 | pMpGWB133 sequence 13140 bps
TTTCACGCCCTTTTAAATATCCGATTATTCTAATAAACGCTCTTTTCTCTTAGGTTTACCCGCCAATATA
TCCTGTCAAACACTGATAGTTTAAACTGAAGGCGGGAAACGACAATCTGATCCAAGCTCAAGCTGCTCTA
GCATTCGCCATTCAGGCTGCGCAACTGTTGGGAAGGGCGATCGGTGCGGGCCTCTTCGCTATTACGCCAG
CTGGCGAAAGGGGGATGTGCTGCAAGGCGATTAAGTTGGGTAACGCCAGGGTTTTCCCAGTCACGACGTT
GTAAAACGACGGCCAGTGCCAAGCTTGGGTCTAGACCAGCCATTATAGCAACTATGTTAAAAGTGACAGT
TTTCTCTAATCGGGAATCTTGTCCGTATTGAAAGTTCCCTGTTCAGTGACTGAGCCGCTTAATAATATTT
TCAGTTTCGAGTACGAGGGAGAGATTGAACAAATTTTGGGGTTTCAGGGCTAAATTCTGCAGGGGCTTTA
GTTTTGAGTCGGGTGAAACTTTCCTAAGTCTTGGCAATGAACTCACATTCGCCATTGTACCTATTAAATG
ACCCAAACATCCTTGACAACAAATTGACAAGTACGGGAACATGATCTTCAATATGAAATTTAATATGTCC
TTTATGTTGGCTTTCCTCATCAATGATTGGAAACTCACATACAAAGAAAAGCGTGATATAATAAATCACT
AGAATCTTCTCCGCTTTCTAAGACAGTAATGATGGATCCACGTGAGTGTGAAACATCAATATCAACATCG
GTAGGAGTAGAGAAGTTTCTAAATCAGAAAAAGTGAATAGACAAGACAACTTACTCCTTGAACGAGAATA
TTCCTCGAGAAAGAGGGAAAAGAGTAAAAAGAGTAAAAAGCCATGGTACAGAATAGCCCATTCCATGGTT
ATTGCAGTCAAACCGCTACGCCAGCAAAAACGGAACGAAACTAAACCCGTTCCACAAATTGCGAAAGATG
GAATGTATTCGCCATGTATATTTCGAGATTATTATGAGACTTCCGGTCCCGGGAAGATGGCCTGGGTTCA
CCGGGATCAGCCGAATTCCGACGTGATGGAGCACGGCCATGCATACTTCTAGAGAAGTCGGCCACCGTGA
AATTCGACGACGAGATGGTACTAGAATCACCGGGACAGTACACACCTCGTTCATGGCCTCGAGCATTCGA
TGTCGCTCTCACCTGCACAGCCTCGAGGTATCGAGAGGGTTCTAGGATGGACCAGCGATGTCTCGAGGAA
TTTAGAAAGATTTCATGCGCTCGTTGTGTGAGAGCCAAGGAAGCACATTATGGGGCCTATAAGTACCACG
CAAGGGCCTGGGGTTCCCATCAATCAAATCAGTGTTCAGACGATTTCCTCAAGCGATCATTGCACCGTGA
TCAGTGAAGCACAGACTTCAAGCTTTTGGCTTGCCTACTTCCACGTTCCCATCCGAGATCGACACCGAAT
TGTTGAGTTCTGTCTGATCTTCCTGCAGTCGAGAGCGAAGTTCCACCATCTAGAGTTATCAACAAGTTTG
TACAAAAAAGCTGAACGAGAAACGTAAAATGATATAAATATCAATATATTAAATTAGATTTTGCATAAAA
AACAGACTACATAATACTGTAAAACACAACATATCCAGTCACTATGGCGGCCCCTCGAGGGGCCGCATTA
GGCACCCCAGGCTTTACACTTTATGCTTCCGGCTCGTATAATGTGTGGATTTTGAGTTAGGATCCGTCGA
GATTTTCAGGAGCTAAGGAAGCTAAAATGGAGAAAAAAATCACTGGATATACCACCGTTGATATATCCCA
ATGGCATCGTAAAGAACATTTTGAGGCATTTCAGTCAGTTGCTCAATGTACCTATAACCAGACCGTTCAG
CTGGATATTACGGCCTTTTTAAAGACCGTAAAGAAAAATAAGCACAAGTTTTATCCGGCCTTTATTCACA
TTCTTGCCCGCCTGATGAATGCTCATCCGGAATTCCGTATGGCAATGAAAGACGGTGAGCTGGTGATATG
GGATAGTGTTCACCCTTGTTACACCGTTTTCCATGAGCAAACTGAAACGTTTTCATCGCTCTGGAGTGAA
TACCACGACGATTTCCGGCAGTTTCTACACATATATTCGCAAGATGTGGCGTGTTACGGTGAAAACCTGG
CCTATTTCCCTAAAGGGTTTATTGAGAATATGTTTTTCGTCTCAGCCAATCCCTGGGTGAGTTTCACCAG
TTTTGATTTAAACGTGGCCAATATGGACAACTTCTTCGCCCCCGTTTTCACCATGGGCAAATATTATACG
CAAGGCGACAAGGTGCTGATGCCGCTGGCGATTCAGGTTCATCATGCCGTTTGTGATGGCTTCCATGTCG
GCAGAATGCTTAATGAATTACAACAGTACTGCGATGAGTGGCAGGGCGGGGCGTAAAGATCTGGATCCGG
CTTACTAAAAGCCAGATAACAGTATGCGTATTTGCGCGCTGATTTTTGCGGTATAAGAATATATACTGAT
ATGTATACCCGAAGTATGTCAAAAAGAGGTATGCTATGAAGCAGCGTATTACAGTGACAGTTGACAGCGA
CAGCTATCAGTTGCTCAAGGCATATATGATGTCAATATCTCCGGTCTGGTAAGCACAACCATGCAGAATG
AAGCCCGTCGTCTGCGTGCCGAACGCTGGAAAGCGGAAAATCAGGAAGGGATGGCTGAGGTCGCCCGGTT
TATTGAAATGAACGGCTCTTTTGCTGACGAGAACAGGGGCTGGTGAAATGCAGTTTAAGGTTTACACCTA
TAAAAGAGAGAGCCGTTATCGTCTGTTTGTGGATGTACAGAGTGATATTATTGACACGCCCGGGCGACGG
ATGGTGATCCCCCTGGCCAGTGCACGTCTGCTGTCAGATAAAGTCTCCCGTGAACTTTACCCGGTGGTGC
ATATCGGGGATGAAAGCTGGCGCATGATGACCACCGATATGGCCAGTGTGCCGGTCTCCGTTATCGGGGA
AGAAGTGGCTGATCTCAGCCACCGCGAAAATGACATCAAAAACGCCATTAACCTGATGTTCTGGGGAATA
TAAATGTCAGGCTCCCTTATACACAGCCAGTCTGCAGGTCGACCATAGTGACTGGATATGTTGTGTTTTA
CAGTATTATGTAGTCTGTTTTTTATGCAAAATCTAATTTAATATATTGATATTTATATCATTTTACGTTT
CTCGTTCAGCTTTCTTGTACAAAGTGGTTGATAACAGCATGGTGAGCAAGGGCGAGGAGCTGTTCACCGG
GGTGGTGCCCATCCTGGTCGAGCTGGACGGCGACGTAAACGGCCACAAGTTCAGCGTGTCCGGCGAGGGC
GAGGGCGATGCCACCTACGGCAAGCTGACCCTGAAGTTCATCTGCACCACCGGCAAGCTGCCCGTGCCCT
GGCCCACCCTCGTGACCACCTTCGGCTACGGCCTGATGTGCTTCGCCCGCTACCCCGACCACATGAAGCA
GCACGACTTCTTCAAGTCCGCCATGCCCGAAGGCTACGTCCAGGAGCGCACCATCTTCTTCAAGGACGAC
GGCAACTACAAGACCCGCGCCGAGGTGAAGTTCGAGGGCGACACCCTGGTGAACCGCATCGAGCTGAAGG
GCATCGACTTCAAGGAGGACGGCAACATCCTGGGGCACAAGCTGGAGTACAACTACAACAGCCACAACGT
CTATATCATGGCCGACAAGCAGAAGAACGGCATCAAGGTGAACTTCAAGATCCGCCACAACATCGAGGAC
GGCAGCGTGCAGCTCGCCGACCACTACCAGCAGAACACCCCCATCGGCGACGGCCCCGTGCTGCTGCCCG
ACAACCACTACCTGAGCTACCAGTCCGCCCTGAGCAAAGACCCCAACGAGAAGCGCGATCACATGGTCCT
GCTGGAGTTCGTGACCGCCGCCGGGATCACTCTCGGCATGGACGAGCTGTACAAGTGAGCTTAGAGCTCG
AATTTCCCCGATCGTTCAAACATTTGGCAATAAAGTTTCTTAAGATTGAATCCTGTTGCCGGTCTTGCGA
TGATTATCATATAATTTCTGTTGAATTACGTTAAGCATGTAATAATTAACATGTAATGCATGACGTTATT
TATGAGATGGGTTTTTATGATTAGAGTCCCGCAATTATACATTTAATACGCGATAGAAAACAAAATATAG
CGCGCAAACTAGGATAAATTATCGCGCGCGGTGTCATCTATGTTACTAGATCGGGAATTGGTTCCGGAAC
CAATTCGTAATCATGGTCATAGCTGTTTCCTGTGTGAAATTGTTATCCGCTCACAATTCCACACAACATA
CGAGCCGGAAGCATAAAGTGTAAAGCCTGGGGTGCCTAATGAGTGAGCTAACTCACATTAGGCTGAATTA
GGCGCGCCTATTTCTGAATTCAACACATTGCGGACGTTTTTAATGTACTGAATTAACGCCGAATTAATTC
GGGGGATCTGGATTTTAGTACTGGATTTTGGTTTTAGGAATTAGAAATTTTATTGATAGAAGTATTTTAC
AAATACAAATACATACTAAGGGTTTCTTATATGCTCAACACATGAGCGAAACCCTATAGGAACCCTAATT
CCCTTATCTGGGAACTACTCACACATTATTATGGAGAAACTCGAGCTTGTCGATCGACAGATCCCGGTCG
GCATCTACTCTATTTCTTTGCCCTCGGACGAGTGCTGGGGCGTCGGTTTCCACTATCGGCGAGTACTTCT
ACACAGCCATCGGTCCAGACGGCCGCGCTTCTGCGGGCGATTTGTGTACGCCCGACAGTCCCGGCTCCGG
ATCGGACGATTGCGTCGCATCGACCCTGCGCCCAAGCTGCATCATCGAAATTGCCGTCAACCAAGCTCTG
ATAGAGTTGGTCAAGACCAATGCGGAGCATATACGCCCGGAGTCGTGGCGATCCTGCAAGCTCCGGATGC
CTCCGCTCGAAGTAGCGCGTCTGCTGCTCCATACAAGCCAACCACGGCCTCCAGAAGAAGATGTTGGCGA
CCTCGTATTGGGAATCCCCGAACATCGCCTCGCTCCAGTCAATGACCGCTGTTATGCGGCCATTGTCCGT
CAGGACATTGTTGGAGCCGAAATCCGCGTGCACGAGGTGCCGGACTTCGGGGCAGTCCTCGGCCCAAAGC
ATCAGCTCATCGAGAGCCTGCGCGACGGACGCACTGACGGTGTCGTCCATCACAGTTTGCCAGTGATACA
CATGGGGATCAGCAATCGCGCATATGAAATCACGCCATGTAGTGTATTGACCGATTCCTTGCGGTCCGAA
TGGGCCGAACCCGCTCGTCTGGCTAAGATCGGCCGCAGCGATCGCATCCATAGCCTCCGCGACCGGTTGT
AGAACAGCGGGCAGTTCGGTTTCAGGCAGGTCTTGCAACGTGACACCCTGTGAACGGCGGGAGATGCAAT
AGGTCAGGCTCTCGCTAAACTCCCCAATGTCAAGCACTTCCGGAATCGGGAGCGCGGCCGATGCAAAGTG
CCGATAAACATAACGATCTTTGTAGAAACCATCGGCGCAGCTATTTACCCGCAGGACATATCCACGCCCT
CCTACATCGAAGCTGAAAGCACGAGATTCTTCGCCCTCCGAGAGCTGCATCAGGTCGGAGACGCTGTCGA
ACTTTTCGATCAGAAACTTCTCGACAGACGTCGCGGTGAGTTCAGGCTTTTTCATATCTCATTGCCCCCC
GGATCTGCGAAAGCTCGAGAGAGATAGATTTGTAGAGAGAGACTGGTGATTTCAGCGTGTCCTCTCCAAA
TGAAATGAACTTCCTTATATAGAGGAAGGTCTTGCGAAGGATAGTGGGATTGTGCGTCATCCCTTACGTC
AGTGGAGATATCACATCAATCCACTTGCTTTGAAGACGTGGTTGGAACGTCTTCTTTTTCCACGATGCTC
CTCGTGGGTGGGGGTCCATCTTTGGGACCACTGTCGGCAGAGGCATCTTGAACGATAGCCTTTCCTTTAT
CGCAATGATGGCATTTGTAGGTGCCACCTTCCTTTTCTACTGTCCTTTTGATGAAGTGACAGATAGCTGG
GCAATGGAATCCGAGGAGGTTTCCCGATATTACCCTTTGTTGAAAAGTCTCAATAGCCCTTTGGTCTTCT
GAGACTGTATCTTTGATATTCTTGGAGTAGACGAGAGTGTCGTGCTCCACCATGTTCACATCAATCCACT
TGCTTTGAAGACGTGGTTGGAACGTCTTCTTTTTCCACGATGCTCCTCGTGGGTGGGGGTCCATCTTTGG
GACCACTGTCGGCAGAGGCATCTTGAACGATAGCCTTTCCTTTATCGCAATGATGGCATTTGTAGGTGCC
ACCTTCCTTTTCTACTGTCCTTTTGATGAAGTGACAGATAGCTGGGCAATGGAATCCGAGGAGGTTTCCC
GATATTACCCTTTGTTGAAAAGTCTCAATAGCCCTTTGGTCTTCTGAGACTGTATCTTTGATATTCTTGG
AGTAGACGAGAGTGTCGTGCTCCACCATGTTGGCAAGCTGCTCTAGCCAATACGCAAACCGAATTCAGAA
ATAAATTCAGCCTAATTCGGCGTTAATTCAGTACATTAAAAACGTCCGCAATGTGTTATTAAGTTGTCTA
AGCGTCAATTTGTTTACACCACAATATATCCTGCCACCAGCCAGCCAACAGCTCCCCGACCGGCAGCTCG
GCACAAAATCACCACTCGATACAGGCAGCCCATCAGTCCGGGACGGCGTCAGCGGGAGAGCCGTTGTAAG
GCGGCAGACTTTGCTCATGTTACCGATGCTATTCGGAAGAACGGCAACTAAGCTGCCGGGTTTGAAACAC
GGATGATCTCGCGGAGGGTAGCATGTTGATTGTAACGATGACAGAGCGTTGCTGCCTGTGATCAATTCGG
GCACGAACCCAGTGGACATAAGCCTGTTCGGTTCGTAAGCTGTAATGCAAGTAGCGTATGCGCTCACGCA
ACTGGTCCAGAACCTTGACCGAACGCAGCGGTGGTAACGGCGCAGTGGCGGTTTTCATGGCTTGTTATGA
CTGTTTTTTTGGGGTACAGTCTATGCCTCGGGCATCCAAGCAGCAAGCGCGTTACGCCGTGGGTCGATGT
TTGATGTTATGGAGCAGCAACGATGTTACGCAGCAGGGCAGTCGCCCTAAAACAAAGTTAAACATCATGG
GGGAAGCGGTGATCGCCGAAGTATCGACTCAACTATCAGAGGTAGTTGGCGTCATCGAGCGCCATCTCGA
ACCGACGTTGCTGGCCGTACATTTGTACGGCTCCGCAGTGGATGGCGGCCTGAAGCCACACAGTGATATT
GATTTGCTGGTTACGGTGACCGTAAGGCTTGATGAAACAACGCGGCGAGCTTTGATCAACGACCTTTTGG
AAACTTCGGCTTCCCCTGGAGAGAGCGAGATTCTCCGCGCTGTAGAAGTCACCATTGTTGTGCACGACGA
CATCATTCCGTGGCGTTATCCAGCTAAGCGCGAACTGCAATTTGGAGAATGGCAGCGCAATGACATTCTT
GCAGGTATCTTCGAGCCAGCCACGATCGACATTGATCTGGCTATCTTGCTGACAAAAGCAAGAGAACATA
GCGTTGCCTTGGTAGGTCCAGCGGCGGAGGAACTCTTTGATCCGGTTCCTGAACAGGATCTATTTGAGGC
GCTAAATGAAACCTTAACGCTATGGAACTCGCCGCCCGACTGGGCTGGCGATGAGCGAAATGTAGTGCTT
ACGTTGTCCCGCATTTGGTACAGCGCAGTAACCGGCAAAATCGCGCCGAAGGATGTCGCTGCCGACTGGG
CAATGGAGCGCCTGCCGGCCCAGTATCAGCCCGTCATACTTGAAGCTAGACAGGCTTATCTTGGACAAGA
AGAAGATCGCTTGGCCTCGCGCGCAGATCAGTTGGAAGAATTTGTCCACTACGTGAAAGGCGAGATCACC
AAGGTAGTCGGCAAATAATGTCTAGCTAGAAATTCGTTCAAGCCGACGCCGCTTCGCGGCGCGGCTTAAC
TCAAGCGTTAGATGCACTAAGCACATAATTGCTCACAGCCAAACTATCAGGTCAAGTCTGCTTTTATTAT
TTTTAAGCGTGCATAATAAGCCCTACACAAATTGGGAGATATATCATGCATGACCAAAATCCCTTAACGT
GAGTTTTCGTTCCACTGAGCGTCAGACCCCGTAGAAAAGATCAAAGGATCTTCTTGAGATCCTTTTTTTC
TGCGCGTAATCTGCTGCTTGCAAACAAAAAAACCACCGCTACCAGCGGTGGTTTGTTTGCCGGATCAAGA
GCTACCAACTCTTTTTCCGAAGGTAACTGGCTTCAGCAGAGCGCAGATACCAAATACTGTCCTTCTAGTG
TAGCCGTAGTTAGGCCACCACTTCAAGAACTCTGTAGCACCGCCTACATACCTCGCTCTGCTAATCCTGT
TACCAGTGGCTGCTGCCAGTGGCGATAAGTCGTGTCTTACCGGGTTGGACTCAAGACGATAGTTACCGGA
TAAGGCGCAGCGGTCGGGCTGAACGGGGGGTTCGTGCACACAGCCCAGCTTGGAGCGAACGACCTACACC
GAACTGAGATACCTACAGCGTGAGCTATGAGAAAGCGCCACGCTTCCCGAAGGGAGAAAGGCGGACAGGT
ATCCGGTAAGCGGCAGGGTCGGAACAGGAGAGCGCACGAGGGAGCTTCCAGGGGGAAACGCCTGGTATCT
TTATAGTCCTGTCGGGTTTCGCCACCTCTGACTTGAGCGTCGATTTTTGTGATGCTCGTCAGGGGGGCGG
AGCCTATGGAAAAACGCCAGCAACGCGGCCTTTTTACGGTTCCTGGCCTTTTGCTGGCCTTTTGCTCACA
TGTTCTTTCCTGCGTTATCCCCTGATTCTGTGGATAACCGTATTACCGCCTTTGAGTGAGCTGATACCGC
TCGCCGCAGCCGAACGACCGAGCGCAGCGAGTCAGTGAGCGAGGAAGCGGAAGAGCGCCTGATGCGGTAT
TTTCTCCTTACGCATCTGTGCGGTATTTCACACCGCATATGGTGCACTCTCAGTACAATCTGCTCTGATG
CCGCATAGTTAAGCCAGTATACACTCCGCTATCGCTACGTGACTGGGTCATGGCTGCGCCCCGACACCCG
CCAACACCCGCTGACGCGCCCTGACGGGCTTGTCTGCTCCCGGCATCCGCTTACAGACAAGCTGTGACCG
TCTCCGGGAGCTGCATGTGTCAGAGGTTTTCACCGTCATCACCGAAACGCGCGAGGCAGGGTGCCTTGAT
GTGGGCGCCGGCGGTCGAGTGGCGACGGCGCGGCTTGTCCGCGCCCTGGTAGATTGCCTGGCCGTAGGCC
AGCCATTTTTGAGCGGCCAGCGGCCGCGATAGGCCGACGCGAAGCGGCGGGGCGTAGGGAGCGCAGCGAC
CGAAGGGTAGGCGCTTTTTGCAGCTCTTCGGCTGTGCGCTGGCCAGACAGTTATGCACAGGCCAGGCGGG
TTTTAAGAGTTTTAATAAGTTTTAAAGAGTTTTAGGCGGAAAAATCGCCTTTTTTCTCTTTTATATCAGT
CACTTACATGTGTGACCGGTTCCCAATGTACGGCTTTGGGTTCCCAATGTACGGGTTCCGGTTCCCAATG
TACGGCTTTGGGTTCCCAATGTACGTGCTATCCACAGGAAAGAGACCTTTTCGACCTTTTTCCCCTGCTA
GGGCAATTTGCCCTAGCATCTGCTCCGTACATTAGGAACCGGCGGATGCTTCGCCCTCGATCAGGTTGCG
GTAGCGCATGACTAGGATCGGGCCAGCCTGCCCCGCCTCCTCCTTCAAATCGTACTCCGGCAGGTCATTT
GACCCGATCAGCTTGCGCACGGTGAAACAGAACTTCTTGAACTCTCCGGCGCTGCCACTGCGTTCGTAGA
TCGTCTTGAACAACCATCTGGCTTCTGCCTTGCCTGCGGCGCGGCGTGCCAGGCGGTAGAGAAAACGGCC
GATGCCGGGATCGATCAAAAAGTAATCGGGGTGAACCGTCAGCACGTCCGGGTTCTTGCCTTCTGTGATC
TCGCGGTACATCCAATCAGCTAGCTCGATCTCGATGTACTCCGGCCGCCCGGTTTCGCTCTTTACGATCT
TGTAGCGGCTAATCAAGGCTTCACCCTCGGATACCGTCACCAGGCGGCCGTTCTTGGCCTTCTTCGTACG
CTGCATGGCAACGTGCGTGGTGTTTAACCGAATGCAGGTTTCTACCAGGTCGTCTTTCTGCTTTCCGCCA
TCGGCTCGCCGGCAGAACTTGAGTACGTCCGCAACGTGTGGACGGAACACGCGGCCGGGCTTGTCTCCCT
TCCCTTCCCGGTATCGGTTCATGGATTCGGTTAGATGGGAAACCGCCATCAGTACCAGGTCGTAATCCCA
CACACTGGCCATGCCGGCCGGCCCTGCGGAAACCTCTACGTGCCCGTCTGGAAGCTCGTAGCGGATCACC
TCGCCAGCTCGTCGGTCACGCTTCGACAGACGGAAAACGGCCACGTCCATGATGCTGCGACTATCGCGGG
TGCCCACGTCATAGAGCATCGGAACGAAAAAATCTGGTTGCTCGTCGCCCTTGGGCGGCTTCCTAATCGA
CGGCGCACCGGCTGCCGGCGGTTGCCGGGATTCTTTGCGGATTCGATCAGCGGCCGCTTGCCACGATTCA
CCGGGGCGTGCTTCTGCCTCGATGCGTTGCCGCTGGGCGGCCTGCGCGGCCTTCAACTTCTCCACCAGGT
CATCACCCAGCGCCGCGCCGATTTGTACCGGGCCGGATGGTTTGCGACCGCTCACGCCGATTCCTCGGGC
TTGGGGGTTCCAGTGCCATTGCAGGGCCGGCAGACAACCCAGCCGCTTACGCCTGGCCAACCGCCCGTTC
CTCCACACATGGGGCATTCCACGGCGTCGGTGCCTGGTTGTTCTTGATTTTCCATGCCGCCTCCTTTAGC
CGCTAAAATTCATCTACTCATTTATTCATTTGCTCATTTACTCTGGTAGCTGCGCGATGTATTCAGATAG
CAGCTCGGTAATGGTCTTGCCTTGGCGTACCGCGTACATCTTCAGCTTGGTGTGATCCTCCGCCGGCAAC
TGAAAGTTGACCCGCTTCATGGCTGGCGTGTCTGCCAGGCTGGCCAACGTTGCAGCCTTGCTGCTGCGTG
CGCTCGGACGGCCGGCACTTAGCGTGTTTGTGCTTTTGCTCATTTTCTCTTTACCTCATTAACTCAAATG
AGTTTTGATTTAATTTCAGCGGCCAGCGCCTGGACCTCGCGGGCAGCGTCGCCCTCGGGTTCTGATTCAA
GAACGGTTGTGCCGGCGGCGGCAGTGCCTGGGTAGCTCACGCGCTGCGTGATACGGGACTCAAGAATGGG
CAGCTCGTACCCGGCCAGCGCCTCGGCAACCTCACCGCCGATGCGCGTGCCTTTGATCGCCCGCGACACG
ACAAAGGCCGCTTGTAGCCTTCCATCCGTGACCTCAATGCGCTGCTTAACCAGCTCCACCAGGTCGGCGG
TGGCCCATATGTCGTAAGGGCTTGGCTGCACCGGAATCAGCACGAAGTCGGCTGCCTTGATCGCGGACAC
AGCCAAGTCCGCCGCCTGGGGCGCTCCGTCGATCACTACGAAGTCGCGCCGGCCGATGGCCTTCACGTCG
CGGTCAATCGTCGGGCGGTCGATGCCGACAACGGTTAGCGGTTGATCTTCCCGCACGGCCGCCCAATCGC
GGGCACTGCCCTGGGGATCGGAATCGACTAACAGAACATCGGCCCCGGCGAGTTGCAGGGCGCGGGCTAG
ATGGGTTGCGATGGTCGTCTTGCCTGACCCGCCTTTCTGGTTAAGTACAGCGATAACCTTCATGCGTTCC
CCTTGCGTATTTGTTTATTTACTCATCGCATCATATACGCAGCGACCGCATGACGCAAGCTGTTTTACTC
AAATACACATCACCTTTTTAGACGGCGGCGCTCGGTTTCTTCAGCGGCCAAGCTGGCCGGCCAGGCCGCC
AGCTTGGCATCAGACAAACCGGCCAGGATTTCATGCAGCCGCACGGTTGAGACGTGCGCGGGCGGCTCGA
ACACGTACCCGGCCGCGATCATCTCCGCCTCGATCTCTTCGGTAATGAAAAACGGTTCGTCCTGGCCGTC
CTGGTGCGGTTTCATGCTTGTTCCTCTTGGCGTTCATTCTCGGCGGCCGCCAGGGCGTCGGCCTCGGTCA
ATGCGTCCTCACGGAAGGCACCGCGCCGCCTGGCCTCGGTGGGCGTCACTTCCTCGCTGCGCTCAAGTGC
GCGGTACAGGGTCGAGCGATGCACGCCAAGCAGTGCAGCCGCCTCTTTCACGGTGCGGCCTTCCTGGTCG
ATCAGCTCGCGGGCGTGCGCGATCTGTGCCGGGGTGAGGGTAGGGCGGGGGCCAAACTTCACGCCTCGGG
CCTTGGCGGCCTCGCGCCCGCTCCGGGTGCGGTCGATGATTAGGGAACGCTCGAACTCGGCAATGCCGGC
GAACACGGTCAACACCATGCGGCCGGCCGGCGTGGTGGTGTCGGCCCACGGCTCTGCCAGGCTACGCAGG
CCCGCGCCGGCCTCCTGGATGCGCTCGGCAATGTCCAGTAGGTCGCGGGTGCTGCGGGCCAGGCGGTCTA
GCCTGGTCACTGTCACAACGTCGCCAGGGCGTAGGTGGTCAAGCATCCTGGCCAGCTCCGGGCGGTCGCG
CCTGGTGCCGGTGATCTTCTCGGAAAACAGCTTGGTGCAGCCGGCCGCGTGCAGTTCGGCCCGTTGGTTG
GTCAAGTCCTGGTCGTCGGTGCTGACGCGGGCATAGCCCAGCAGGCCAGCGGCGGCGCTCTTGTTCATGG
CGTAATGTCTCCGGTTCTAGTCGCAAGTATTCTACTTTATGCGACTAAAACACGCGACAAGAAAACGCCA
GGAAAAGGGCAGGGCGGCAGCCTGTCGCGTAACTTAGGACTTGTGCGACATGTCGTTTTCAGAAGACGGC
TGCACTGAACGTCAGAAGCCGACTGCACTATAGCAGCGGAGGGGTTGGATCAAAGTACTTTGATCCCGAG
GGGAACCCTGTGGTTGGCATGCACATACAAATGGACGAACGGATAAACCT
Features (pLannotate 1.2.2; 28 found; start..end, strand, type, name):
     54..78      -  misc_feature   RB T-DNA repeat: right border repeat from nopaline C58 T-DNA
    144..298     -  CDS            lacZα (fragment): LacZα fragment of β-galactosidase; lacZ fragment
   1532..1656    +  protein_bind   attR1: mutant version of attR; recombination site for the Gateway® LR reaction LR Clonase™
   1693..1723    +  promoter       lac UV5 promoter: E. coli lac promoter with an "up" mutation
   1747..1776    +  promoter       cat promoter (fragment): promoter of the E. coli cat gene encoding chloramphenicol acetyltransferase
   1777..2436    +  CDS            CmR: chloramphenicol acetyltransferase; cat; confers resistance to chloramphenicol
   2615..2773    +  CDS            ccdA (fragment): CCDA_ECO57 - Also known as H, letA. Experimental evidence at protein level: Swiss-Prot protein existence level 1. Antitoxin component of a type II toxin-antitoxin (TA) system which inhibits the post-segregational killing (PSK) of plasmid-free cells, also referred to as a plasmid addiction system. Binds to and blocks the activity of CcdB; will also remove bound CcdB protein from the CcdB-GyrA complex by forming a CcdA-CcdB complex, a process termed rejuvenation. Functions as a transcriptional corepressor for the ccdAB operon, repression also requires CcdB (By similarity). From Escherichia coli
   2778..3080    +  CDS            ccdB: CCDB_ECOLI - Also known as G, letB, letD. Experimental evidence at protein level: Swiss-Prot protein existence level 1. Toxic component of a type II toxin-antitoxin (TA) system, functioning in plasmid maintainence. Responsible for the post- segregational killing (PSK) of plasmid-free cells, also referred to as a plasmid addiction system. Half-life of over 2 hours. Cell killing by CcdB is accompanied by filamentation, defects in chromosome and plasmid segregation, defects in cell division, formation of anucleate cells, decreased DNA synthesis and plasmid loss. Interferes with the activity of DN
   3124..3248    -  protein_bind   attR2: mutant version of attR; recombination site for the Gateway® LR reaction LR Clonase™
   3259..3975    +  CDS            Citrine: Citrine is a basic (constitutively fluorescent) yellow fluorescent protein published in 2001, derived from Aequorea victoria. It has moderate acid sensitivity.
   4000..4252    +  terminator     NOS terminator: nopaline synthase terminator and poly(A) signal
   4308..4330    -  protein_bind   lac operator (fragment): The lac repressor binds to the lac operator to inhibit transcription in E. coli. This inhibition can be relieved by adding lactose or isopropyl-β-D-thiogalactopyranoside (IPTG). lac repressor encoded by lacI
   4334..4364    -  promoter       lac promoter: promoter for the E. coli lac operon
   4379..4400    -  protein_bind   CAP binding site: CAP binding activates transcription in the presence of cAMP. E. coli catabolite activator protein
   4485..4659    -  polyA_signal   CaMV poly(A) signal: cauliflower mosaic virus polyadenylation signal
   4700..5725    -  CDS            HygR: hygromycin B phosphotransferase confers resistance to hygromycin
   5792..6467    -  promoter       CaMV 35S promoter (enhanced): cauliflower mosaic virus 35S promoter with a duplicated enhancer region
   6662..6686    -  misc_feature   LB T-DNA repeat: left border repeat from nopaline C58 T-DNA
   6945..6968    +  promoter       Pc promoter (fragment): intI1 (promoter lies within the coding sequence); class 1 integron promoter
   7144..7200    +  CDS            GmR (fragment): gentamycin acetyltransferase; aacC1; confers resistance to gentamycin
   7211..7998    +  CDS            SmR (fragment): aminoglycoside adenylyltransferase (Murphy, 1985); aadA; confers resistance to spectinomycin and streptomycin
   8244..8832    +  rep_origin     ori: high-copy-number ColE1/pMB1/pBR322/pUC origin of replication
   9018..9158    -  misc_feature   bom: basis of mobility region from pBR322
   9260..9299    -  CDS            rop (fragment): Rop protein, which maintains plasmids at low copy number; rop
   9502..9696    -  rep_origin     pVS1 oriV: origin of replication for the Pseudomonas plasmid pVS1 (Heeb et al., 2000)
   9762..10835   -  CDS            pVS1 RepA: replication protein from the Pseudomonas plasmid pVS1 (Heeb et al., 2000)
  11264..11893   -  CDS            pVS1 StaA: stability protein from the Pseudomonas plasmid pVS1 (Heeb et al., 2000)
  12453..12854   -  CDS            Y4CG_SINFN (fragment): Protein inferred from homology: Swiss-Prot protein existence level 3. From Sinorhizobium fredii (strain NBRC 101917 / NGR234).
