[The description below was written by a language model from this plasmid's Addgene catalogue record and pLannotate feature annotations shown in this document.]
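Description:
pMpGWB133 is an empty Gateway destination binary vector for Agrobacterium-mediated plant transformation, built on the pMpGWB100 backbone and designed mainly for the liverwort Marchantia polymorpha, although the record says it can also be used in other plants. The 13.1 kb plasmid carries a ColE1/pMB1-type origin for high-copy replication in E. coli. It also carries the pVS1 oriV with RepA and StaA, elements that typically support replication and stable maintenance in Agrobacterium, along with a pBR322 bom region. Bacterial selection relies on the backbone aadA spectinomycin/streptomycin resistance gene and on the chloramphenicol resistance gene inside the Gateway cassette. Because the cassette also encodes the gyrase toxin CcdB, the unrecombined vector has to be propagated in a ccdB-tolerant strain such as DB3.1.

Between the nopaline-type right and left T-DNA borders lie two units. The first is the expression cassette: according to the catalogue entry, the MpHSP17.8A1 promoter sits upstream of the attR1–CmR–ccdB–attR2 cassette. The automated feature table does not annotate this promoter, though an unannotated stretch precedes attR1. The promoter's name suggests a small heat-shock protein gene and hence heat-inducible expression, but the record does not describe its behaviour. Immediately after attR2 come the Citrine coding sequence and a NOS terminator. An LR reaction with an entry clone replaces the ccdB/CmR segment with the gene of interest, which is then expressed as a C-terminal fusion to the yellow fluorescent protein. The second unit is the plant selection marker, a hygromycin phosphotransferase gene driven by an enhanced CaMV 35S promoter and ended by the CaMV poly(A) signal. The vector is thus suited to expressing Citrine-tagged proteins in transgenic plants, for example to follow their localisation or accumulation.
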