Addgene plasmid #68587: pMpGWB133
Purpose: (Empty Backbone) Gateway binary vector designed for transgenic research with Marchantia polymorpha as well as other plants
Depositing lab: Takayuki Kohchi. Depositing organization: Kyoto University, Graduate School of Biostudies. Publication: Development of Gateway Binary Vector Series with Four Different Selection Markers for the Liverwort Marchantia polymorpha. Ishizaki K, Nishihama R, Ueda M, Inoue K, Ishida S, Nishimura Y, Shikanai T, Kohchi T. PLoS One. 2015 Sep 25;10(9):e0138876. doi: 10.1371/journal.pone.0138876. eCollection 2015. PONE-D-15-25288 PubMed 26406247.
Backbone
  Vector backbone: pMpGWB100
  Backbone manufacturer: Kohchi Lab., Kyoto University
  Backbone size (bp): 9502
  Modifications to backbone: MpHSP17.8A1 promoter and coding sequence for Citrine are cloned upstream and downstream of the Gateway cassette, respectively.
  Vector type: Plant Expression
  Promoter: MpHSP17.8A1 promoter
  Selectable markers: Hygromycin
  Tag / fusion protein: Citrine (C terminal on insert)
Growth in bacteria
  Bacterial resistance: Chloramphenicol and Spectinomycin, 25 & 50 μg/mL
  Growth temperature: 37°C
  Growth strain: DB3.1
  Copy number: High Copy
Gene/Insert
  Cloning method: Gateway Cloning
Resource information
  A portion of this plasmid was derived from a plasmid made by: The Gateway cassette was provided by Tsuyoshi Nakagawa at Shimane University, Japan.
Terms and licenses: Academic/Nonprofit Terms; Industry Terms: Not Available to Industry
How to cite: pMpGWB133 was a gift from Takayuki Kohchi (Addgene plasmid # 68587 ; http://n2t.net/addgene:68587 ; RRID:Addgene_68587)
