>Addgene plasmid #68587 | pMpGWB133 | addgene partial sequence | sequence record 129000 | GFPGenotRW 5'-AGTCGATGCCCTTCAGCTCGAT-3'
CTCGGCGCGGGTCTTGTAGTTGCCGTCGTCCTTGAAGAAGATGGTGCGCTCCTGGACGTAGCCTTCGGGC
ATGGCGGACTTGAAGAAGTCGTGCTGCTTCATGTGGTCGGGGTAGCGGGCGAAGCACATCAGGCCGTAGC
CGAAGGTGGTCACGAGGGTGGGCCAGGGCACGGGCAGCTTGCCGGTGGTGCAGATGAACTTCAGGGTCAG
CTTGCCGTAGGTGGCATCGCCCTCGCCCTCGCCGGACACGCTGAACTTGTGGCCGTTTACGTCGCCGTCC
AGCTCGACCAGGATGGGCACCACCCCGGTGAACAGCTCCTCGCCCTTGCTCACCATGCTGTTATCAACCA
CTTTGTACAAGAAAGCTGAACGAGAAACGTAAAATGATATAAATATCAATATATTAAATTAGATTTTGCA
TAAAAAACAGACTACATAATACTGTAAAACACAACATATCCAGTCACTATGGTCGACCTGCAGACTGGCT
GTGTATAAGGGAGCCTGACATTTATATTCCCCAGAACATCAGGTTAATGGCGTTTTTGATGTCATTTTCG
CGGTGGCTGAGATCAGCCACTTCTTCCCCGATAACGGAGACCGGCACACTGGCCATATCGGTGGTCATCA
TGCGCCAGCTTTCATCCCCGATATGCACCACCGGGTAAAGTTCACGGGAGACTTTATCTGACAGCAGACG
TGCACTGGCCAGGGGGATCACCATCCGTCGCCCGGGCGTGTCAATAATATCACTCTGTACATCCACAAAC
AGACGATAACGGCTCTCTCTTT
