>Addgene plasmid #68587 | pMpGWB133 | addgene partial sequence | sequence record 135399 | GW-5 5'-AATCTCGCCGGATCCTAACT-3'
AAGCCTGGGGTGCCTAATGCGGCCCCTCGAGGGGCCGCCATAGTGACTGGATATGTTGTGTTTTACAGTA
TTATGTAGTCTGTTTTTTATGCAAAATCTAATTTAATATATTGATATTTATATCATTTTACGTTTCTCGT
TCAGCTTTTTTGTACAAACTTGTTGATAACTCTAGATGGTGGAACTTCGCTCTCGACTGCAGGAAGATCA
GACAGAACTCAACAATTCGGTGTCGATCTCGGATGGGAACGTGGAAGTAGGCAAGCCAAAAGCTTGAAGT
CTGTGCTTCACTGATCACGGTGCAATGATCGCTTGAGGAAATCGTCTGAACACTGATTTGATTGATGGGA
ACCCCAGGCCCTTGCGTGGTACTTATAGGCCCCATAATGTGCTTCCTTGGCTCTCACACAACGAGCGCAT
GAAATCTTTCTAAATTCCTCGAGACATCGCTGGTCCATCCTAGAACCCTCTCGATACCTCGAGGCTGTGC
AGGTGAGAGCGACATCGAATGCTCGAGGCCATGAACGAGGTGTGTACTGTCCCGGTGATTCTAGTACCAT
CTCGTCGTCGAATTTCACGGTGGCCGACTTCTCTAGAAGTATGCATGGCCGTGCTCCATCACGTCGGAAT
TCGGCTGATCCCGGTGAACCC
